Addgene plasmid #70902: pFOSGE_COF2A07
Purpose: Gateway entry clone
Depositing lab: Alexander Stark. Depositing organization: Research Institute of Molecular Pathology (IMP). Publication: Transcriptional regulators form diverse groups with context-dependent regulatory functions. Stampfel G, Kazmar T, Frank O, Wienerroither S, Reiter F, Stark A. Nature. 2015 Nov 9. doi: 10.1038/nature15545. PubMed 26550828.
Backbone
  Vector backbone: pDONR221
  Backbone manufacturer: Invitrogen
  Backbone size w/o insert (bp): 4762
  Vector type: Gateway entry vector
Growth in bacteria
  Bacterial resistance: Kanamycin, 50 μg/mL
  Growth temperature: 37°C
  Growth strain: DH5alpha
  Copy number: High Copy
Gene/Insert
  Gene/Insert name: Arp5 (alt names: FBgn0038576; CG7940, FBtr0083557)
  Species: D. melanogaster (fly)
  Insert size (bp): 1944
  Entrez Gene: Arp5 (a.k.a. CG7940, dArp5, Dmel\CG7940)
  Cloning method: Gateway Cloning
  Sequencing primers: 5′ M13-F20; 3′ M13R
Terms and licenses: Academic/Nonprofit Terms; Industry Terms: Not Available to Industry
How to cite: pFOSGE_COF2A07 was a gift from Alexander Stark (Addgene plasmid # 70902 ; http://n2t.net/addgene:70902 ; RRID:Addgene_70902)
