[The description below was written by a language model from this plasmid's Addgene catalogue record.]
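Description:
pFOSGE_COF2A07 is a Gateway entry clone built on the commercial pDONR221 donor vector backbone and carrying the coding region of Drosophila melanogaster Arp5 (CG7940; transcript FBtr0083557), an insert of about 1.9 kb. It is a high-copy bacterial plasmid maintained in standard E. coli cloning strains under kanamycin selection. The insert was introduced by Gateway recombination. In pDONR221 this normally means a BP reaction in which an attB-flanked PCR product replaces the donor vector's counter-selectable cassette, leaving the gene flanked by attL sites, although the record provides no feature table to confirm the exact junctions. M13 forward and reverse primer sites on either side of the cloning position are listed for sequence verification of the insert.

As an entry clone, the plasmid is not itself an expression construct. The record names no promoter, tag or reporter associated with the Arp5 sequence, and entry vectors of this type generally lack elements for expression in eukaryotic cells. Its function is to serve as a shuttle from which the Arp5 open reading frame can be moved by LR recombination into any compatible destination vector, which then supplies the promoter, fusion domains and host-specific selection markers. The associated publication concerns a systematic study of transcriptional regulators and their context-dependent regulatory functions, suggesting that this clone belongs to a larger collection of fly factor and cofactor ORFs assembled for that work. The record does not state which destination vectors or assays were used with this particular clone, or whether the insert retains a stop codon.
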