>Addgene plasmid #70902 | pFOSGE_COF2A07 | depositor partial sequence | sequence record 126844 | insert
ATGGCGGGTAAACGTGTTTTGGTCATCGATAATGGATCCTACGAATGCCGCGTGGGCTGGAGCGACTCCA
AGGAGCCGGACTTGCGGTTCCGCAATGTGCTGACCAAGCCGCGCAAGGATCGCAAAAAGGAAGCAGCTGC
TTCGGAGGGATCCGCATCGCAGACAACAGTGGAGCAATCTGCCGAGATCCAGGTGGGCAATGACATCACC
AACATCGAGGCGGTGCGTGCGCATCTGAAGAGTCCATTCGAGCGGAATGTGATAACCAACTGGAATCACC
AGGAGCAGATCTTCGACTACATATTCACCAAGATGGGATTCGATGGACAGGACAAGATCGACCACCCAAT
CATCCTCACAGAGGCGCTGGCCAACCCCAACTTTTGCCGCCAGCAGATGAACGAGCTGCTCTTCGAGTGC
TACGGTATTCCGTCTGTATCCTACGGCATAGATGCGCTCTACAGCTGGAAGCATCATCAGCAAAAGCAGA
AAAATATATCCGATGCCCTGATCATTTCCTTTGGCTACAGCACCACCCACGTCATTCCCGTGTTAGATGG
CAAACTCCAGCTGGAGCATGTGCGTCGCCTGAATGTGGGTGGCTACCACATCATCACCTACCTCTTCCGG
CTCATGCAAATGAAGTATCCCGTCCATCTGAATGCCATCACCATCAGTCGTATGGAGAAATTGGTCCATG
AGCACTGCCACATTGCTGTTGATTACAAGGAGGAGCTGGTGCAATGGGCCCAGATGGACTATTACGACGA
GCACATAATGAAGATACAACTGCCGTACAATGCGGTGACCGCCACTAACGCCATGCTAACCGCTGAGCAG
AAGCAGGAGAAGCGTCGCGAGCTGGCACATCGTCTGCTGGACATAAAAAAAAACCGGGAGCAGGAGAAAC
TGCGCGAGGATGAGCAGCAGTTATTCGTCTACAACAAGCTGAGGCAACTGTACGAGCAGAAAAAGCTGGA
CAAGTTTGAGCGAGCTCTACAGCAACAGCAGATTGGTACATTGGAGGACTTGGATTCCCTCATTGCAACC
ATAAACTCGCGTATTAAGCGTGCCCAGGAGAGAGCTCAGAGTGGCCCGCGCCCCAGCAAGCAGCAGGAGA
GGCTGAACAAGATGCCGAAACCTCCAGAGGGCATGTCCCAGGCGGACTGGTTGGCCGAACTCCAGGGCAA
GCGGGAGAAAATACTCGGGCGCAAGCAGGCGCGCCAGCAGCAGCGATCCGAGCAGGCCAAGCGACACACC
CACGCCGCGCAGGAACGGATGCGAATCATTTCATCACTGGCCAAGAACGAGAAGCGGCGCAAGGCGAACG
GCGAGGAAGAGGACGATGGCTTTGGGATGAACGACAACGACTGGGATGTGTACAAGCGAATCAATCGCTA
CAACGACGACAGCGATTCGGATGCAGATAACGAAAAGTTGATGCAGTTCGATAAGATCCTAAATCACTAT
GATGCCAACACCGATGGCAACTCCAATGTTCCGCCACAGAGTGCCGCCGAGAACTACCAGCTGCACTTTG
GGGTTGAGAACATTCGCGTGCCGGAGGTTCTATTCCAGCCCAGCATGATTGGTTGCTCAGAGGCGGGGCT
AGCAGAACTAATAGCATTCGTGCTGAAGCTATTTCCCGCCGCTGAGCAGCAGCGCCTGGTTGAGCACGTG
TACCTAACCGGCGGTTGTGCCCAATTCAAGGGTCTCAAGGAGCGACTAATCAAGGAGCTCATGGAAATGC
GACCGTTTCAATCAAAGTTCGCCATCTACGAGTCGGATGAGCCAACTTTAAGCGCCTGGCTGGGAGCATG
TGTGCACGCAGGAGAGCCCACCTTCGGTCAGACGCTGACCACGCGTCAGGACCACCAGGAGCATGGCAGA
GAGTTCTTTCGGGAGCACACAGCTAGCAATATCTTTTATCCTACACCAAAAGAT
