>Addgene plasmid #70902 | pFOSGE_COF2A07 | addgene partial sequence | sequence record 130418 | M13-Rev 5'-CAGGAAACAGCTATGACC-3'
ATTTTATTTTGACTGATAGTGACCTGTTCGTTGCAACAAATTGATAAGCAATGCTTTCTTATAATGCCAA
CTTTGTACAAGAAAGCTGGGTCATCTTTTGGTGTAGGATAAAAGATATTGCTAGCTGTGTGCTCCCGAAA
GAACTCTCTGCCATGCTCCTGGTGGTCCTGACGCGTGGTCAGCGTCTGACCGAAGGTGGGCTCTCCTGCG
TGCACACATGCTCCCAGCCAGGCGCTTAAAGTTGGCTCATCCGACTCGTAGATGGCGAACTTTGATTGAA
ACGGTCGCATTTCCATGAGCTCCTTGATTAGTCGCTCCTTGAGACCCTTGAATTGGGCACAACCGCCGGT
TAGGTACACGTGCTCAACCAGGCGCTGCTGCTCAGCGGCGGGAAATAGCTTCAGCACGAATGCTATTAGT
TCTGCTAGCCCCGCCTCTGAGCAACCAATCATGCTGGGCTGGAATAGAACCTCCGGCACGCGAATGTTCT
CAACCCCAAAGTGCAGCTGGTAGTTCTCGGCGGCACTCTGTGGCGGAACATTGGAGTTGCCATCGGTGTT
GGCATCATAGTGATTTAGGATCTTATCGAACTGCATCAACTTTTCGTTATCTGCATCCGAATCGCTGTCG
TCGTTGTAGCGATTGATTCGCTTGTACACATCCCAGTCGTTGTCGTTCATCCCAAAGCCATCGTCCTCTT
CCTCGCCGTTCGCCTTGCGCCGCTTCTCGTTCTTGGCCAGTGATGAAATG
